Addgene plasmid #41571: FLM-PC1Δ103
Depositing lab: Thomas Weimbs. Depositing organization: University of California, Santa Barbara. Publication: Polycystin-1 regulates STAT activity by a dual mechanism. Talbot JJ, Shillingford JM, Vasanth S, Doerr N, Mukherjee S, Kinter MT, Watnick T, Weimbs T. Proc Natl Acad Sci U S A. 2011 May 10;108(19):7985-90. Epub 2011 Apr 25. 10.1073/pnas.1103816108 PubMed 21518865.
Backbone
  Vector backbone: pcDNA4/TO
  Backbone manufacturer: Invitrogen
  Backbone size w/o insert (bp): 5100
  Vector type: Mammalian Expression
  Selectable markers: Zeocin
Growth in bacteria
  Bacterial resistance: Ampicillin, 100 μg/mL
  Growth temperature: 37°C
  Growth strain: DH5alpha
  Copy number: Unknown
Gene/Insert
  Gene/Insert name: PKD1 (alt name: Polycystin-1)
  Species: H. sapiens (human)
  Mutation: Δ103; sequence of PKD1 from 4078 - 4200
  Entrez Gene: PKD1 (a.k.a. PBP, PC1, Pc-1, TRPP1)
  Tag / fusion protein: CD16.7 (N terminal on insert)
Terms and licenses: Academic/Nonprofit Terms; Industry Terms: Not Available to Industry
How to cite: FLM-PC1Δ103 was a gift from Thomas Weimbs (Addgene plasmid # 41571 ; http://n2t.net/addgene:41571 ; RRID:Addgene_41571)
