[The description below was written by a language model from this plasmid's Addgene catalogue record.]
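Description:
FLM-PC1Δ103 is a mammalian expression plasmid built on the Invitrogen pcDNA4/TO backbone (about 5.1 kb without insert). It is propagated in E. coli under ampicillin selection, and the backbone provides zeocin resistance for selecting transfected mammalian cells. No feature table accompanies the record, so the regulatory elements are not itemised. pcDNA4/TO is generally known as a vector in which a CMV promoter carrying tetracycline operator sites drives the insert. This allows tetracycline-inducible expression in cells that supply the Tet repressor and constitutive expression in cells that do not.

The insert is a fragment of human PKD1, which encodes polycystin-1, the large membrane protein mutated in most cases of autosomal dominant polycystic kidney disease. The record describes the mutation as Δ103 and gives the retained PKD1 sequence as 4078–4200. The record does not state whether these are amino-acid positions. If they are, the fragment would be a portion of the C-terminal region lacking its final 103 residues. The fragment is fused at its N terminus to CD16.7, a chimeric membrane-anchoring module commonly built from the CD16 extracellular domain and the CD7 transmembrane segment. Such a module is typically used to tether a cytoplasmic tail to the membrane and to give it an extracellular epitope.

The associated publication concerns a dual mechanism by which polycystin-1 regulates STAT activity. The construct is therefore most plausibly a deletion variant for mapping which parts of the membrane-anchored polycystin-1 tail are needed for that signalling, though the record does not state its specific experimental role.
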