>Addgene plasmid #41571 | FLM-PC1Δ103 | addgene partial sequence | sequence record 61341 | BGH-rev 5'-TAGAAGGCACAGTCGAGG-3'
TACTCATGGTGATGGTGATGATGACCGGTATGCATATTCAGATCCTCTTCTGAGATGAGTTTTTGTTCGA
AGGGCCCCAGATCCTCTTCTGAGATGAGTTTTTGTTCTCGAGCGGCCGCTCATTAGCTCACGCTCAGCCC
ATCCAGAGGCGCAGCCTGCGCAGGAACAACTCCACCATCTCGTAGTCCTGGGGCTCCCAGGCCGGCCGGT
ACAGCTCTCCACGCAAGGCGTGGTAGCGCCAGCGGAGAATAACAGCCCCCAGCCGTAGGGCGCCCCACAG
CCGCAGTGCCCAGAGCCCCACACACAGCAGGGGTGACAAGTGCCAGGACTCACGCGTCCTCGCCAGCACA
CACGCCACCCCCAGGCCCAGCCCGAGGAGGAAGGAGATCACCGCCAGGGCCGCAGGGAGGGCAGAGGCTG
CTGGCGGGTCAGGGAGGGCAGAGGCTGTCTGCGGGTCAGGGAGGGCGGAGCCTGTCGGTGGGGCAGGGAG
GGCAGAGGCCCTTGGTGGATCCGCGCCAGGTGGAGAGAATGATGAGATGGTTGACACTGCCAAACCTTGA
GTGATGGTGATGTTCACAGTCTCTGAAGACACATTTTTACTCCCAACAAGCCCCCTGCAGAAGTAGGAGC
CGCTATCTTTGAGTGTGGCTTTTGGAATGTGGAAGTCAGAATTATGATGAAAATACTTCCTGTCTTTGCC
ATTCTGTAAATATGTGACCTTATGCAGAGCAGTGTTCTTCCAGCTGTGACACCTCAGGTGAATAGGGTCT
TCCTCCTTGAACACCCACCGAGGGGCCTGGAGCAACAGCCAGCCGATATGGACTTCTAGCTGCACCGGGT
CACTGAGGGTGGAGAGGTTTGTCTGGCACCTGTACTCTCCACTGTCGTTGACTGTGGCAGCGTCAATGAA
GTAGCTCGA
